>Addgene plasmid #193710 | pCAGGS SARS-CoV-2 BQ.1.1 Spike | addgene full sequence | sequence record 377869 | Addgene NGS Result
GTCGACATTGATTATTGACTAGTTATTAATAGTAATCAATTACGGGGTCATTAGTTCATAGCCCATATAT
GGAGTTCCGCGTTACATAACTTACGGTAAATGGCCCGCCTGGCTGACCGCCCAACGACCCCCGCCCATTG
ACGTCAATAATGACGTATGTTCCCATAGTAACGCCAATAGGGACTTTCCATTGACGTCAATGGGTGGAGT
ATTTACGGTAAACTGCCCACTTGGCAGTACATCAAGTGTATCATATGCCAAGTACGCCCCCTATTGACGT
CAATGACGGTAAATGGCCCGCCTGGCATTATGCCCAGTACATGACCTTATGGGACTTTCCTACTTGGCAG
TACATCTACGTATTAGTCATCGCTATTACCATGGTCGAGGTGAGCCCCACGTTCTGCTTCACTCTCCCCA
TCTCCCCCCCCTCCCCACCCCCAATTTTGTATTTATTTATTTTTTAATTATTTTGTGCAGCGATGGGGGC
GGGGGGGGGGGGGGSGCGCGCCRGGSGGGGSGGGGSGGGGSGRGGGGSGGGGSGGGGSGRGGCGGAGAGG
TGCGGCGGCAGCCAATCAGAGCGGCGCGCTCCGAAAGTTTCCTTTTATGGCGAGGCGGCGGCGGCGGCGG
CCCTATAAAAAGCGAAGCGCGCGGCGGGCGGGAGTCGCTGCGCGCTGCCTTCGCCCCGTGCCCCGCTCCG
CCGCCGCCTCGCGCCGCCCGCCCCGGCTCTGACTGACCGCGTTACTCCCACAGGTGAGCGGGCGGGACGG
CCCTTCTCCTCCGGGCTGTAATTAGCGCTTGGTTTAATGACGGCTTGTTTCTTTTCTGTGGCTGCGTGAA
AGCCTTGAGGGGCTCCGGGAGGGCCCTTTGTGCGGGGGGAGCGGCTCGGGGGGTGCGTGCGTGTGTGTGT
GCGTGGGGAGCGCCGCGTGCGGCTCCGCGCTGCCCGGCGGCTGTGAGCGCTGCGGGCGCGGCGCGGGGCT
TTGTGCGCTCCGCAGTGTGCGCGAGGGGAGCGCGGCCGGGGGCGGTGCCCCGCGGTGCGGGGGGGGCTGC
GAGGGGAACAAAGGCTGCGTGCGGGGTGTGTGCGTGGGGGGGTGAGCAGGGGGTGTGGGCGCGTCGGTCG
GGCTGCAACCCCCCCTGCACCCCCCTCCCCGAGTTGCTGAGCACGGCCCGGCTTCGGGTGCGGGGCTCCG
TACGGGGCGTGGCGCGGGGCTCGCCGTGCCGGGCGGGGGGTGGCGGCAGGTGGGGGTGCCGGGCGGGGCG
GGGCCGCCTCGGGCCGGGGAGGGCTCGGGGGAGGGGCGCGGCGGCCCCCGGAGCGCCGGCGGCTGTCGAG
GCGCGGCGAGCCGCAGCCATTGCCTTTTATGGTAATCGTGCGAGAGGGCGCAGGGACTTCCTTTGTCCCA
AATCTGTGCGGAGCCGAAATCTGGGAGGCGCCGCCGCACCCCCTCTAGCGGGCGCGGGGCGAAGCGGTGC
GGCGCCGGCAGGAAGGAAATGGGCGGGGAGGGCCTTCGTGCGTCGCCGCGCCGCCGTCCCCTTCTCCCTC
TCCAGCCTCGGGGCTGTCCGCGGGGGGACGGCTGCCTTCGGGGGGGACGGGGCAGGGCGGGGTTCGGCTT
CTGGCGTGTGACCGGCGGCTCTAGAGCCTCTGCTAACCATGTTCATGCCTTCTTCTTTTTCCTACAGCTC
CTGGGCAACGTGCTGGTTATTGTGCTGTCTCATCATTTTGGCAAAGAATTCGCCACCATGTTCGTCTTCC
TCGTCCTCCTCCCCCTCGTCTCCTCCCAGTGCGTCAACCTCATCACCCGCACCCAGAGCTACACCAACTC
CTTCACCCGCGGCGTCTACTACCCCGACAAGGTCTTCCGCTCCTCCGTCCTCCACTCCACCCAGGACCTC
TTCCTCCCCTTCTTCTCCAACGTCACCTGGTTCCACGCCATCTCCGGCACCAACGGCACCAAGCGCTTCG
ACAACCCCGTCCTCCCCTTCAACGACGGCGTCTACTTCGCCTCCACCGAGAAGTCCAACATCATCCGCGG
CTGGATCTTCGGCACCACCCTCGACTCCAAGACCCAGTCCCTCCTCATCGTCAACAACGCCACCAACGTC
GTCATCAAGGTCTGCGAGTTCCAGTTCTGCAACGACCCCTTCCTCGACGTCTACTACCACAAGAACAACA
AGTCCTGGATGGAGTCCGAGTTCCGCGTCTACTCCTCCGCCAACAACTGCACCTTCGAGTACGTCTCCCA
GCCCTTCCTCATGGACCTCGAGGGCAAGCAGGGCAACTTCAAGAACCTCCGCGAGTTCGTCTTCAAGAAC
ATCGACGGCTACTTCAAGATCTACTCCAAGCACACCCCCATCAACCTCGGCCGCGACCTCCCCCAGGGCT
TCTCCGCCCTCGAGCCCCTCGTCGACCTCCCCATCGGCATCAACATCACCCGCTTCCAGACCCTCCTCGC
CCTCCACCGCTCCTACCTCACCCCCGGCGACTCCTCCTCCGGCTGGACCGCCGGCGCCGCCGCCTACTAC
GTCGGCTACCTCCAGCCCCGCACCTTCCTCCTCAAGTACAACGAGAACGGCACCATCACCGACGCCGTCG
ACTGCGCCCTCGACCCCCTCTCCGAGACCAAGTGCACCCTCAAGTCCTTCACCGTCGAGAAGGGCATCTA
CCAGACCTCCAACTTCCGCGTCCAGCCCACCGAGTCCATCGTCCGCTTCCCCAACATCACCAACCTCTGC
CCCTTCGACGAGGTCTTCAACGCCACCACCTTCGCCTCCGTCTACGCCTGGAACCGCAAGCGCATCTCCA
ACTGCGTCGCCGACTACTCCGTCCTCTACAACTTCGCCCCTTTCTTCGCCTTCAAGTGCTACGGCGTCTC
CCCCACCAAGCTCAACGACCTCTGCTTCACCAACGTCTACGCCGACTCCTTCGTCATCCGCGGCAACGAG
GTCAGCCAGATCGCCCCCGGCCAGACCGGCAACATCGCCGACTACAACTACAAGCTCCCCGACGACTTCA
CCGGCTGCGTCATCGCCTGGAACTCCAACAAGCTCGACTCCACCGTCGGCGGCAACTACAACTACAGGTA
CCGCCTCTTCCGCAAGTCCAAGCTCAAGCCCTTCGAGCGCGACATCTCCACCGAGATCTACCAGGCCGGC
AACAAACCCTGCAACGGCGTCGCCGGCGTGAACTGCTACTTCCCCCTCCAGTCCTACGGCTTCAGGCCCA
CCTACGGCGTCGGCCACCAGCCCTACCGCGTCGTCGTCCTCTCCTTCGAGCTCCTCCACGCCCCCGCCAC
CGTCTGCGGCCCCAAGAAGTCCACCAACCTCGTCAAGAACAAGTGCGTCAACTTCAACTTCAACGGCCTC
ACCGGCACCGGCGTCCTCACCGAGTCCAACAAGAAGTTCCTCCCCTTCCAGCAGTTCGGCCGCGACATCG
CCGACACCACCGACGCCGTCCGCGACCCCCAGACCCTCGAGATCCTCGACATCACCCCCTGCTCCTTCGG
CGGCGTCTCCGTCATCACCCCCGGCACCAACACCTCCAACCAGGTCGCCGTCCTCTACCAGGGTGTCAAC
TGCACCGAGGTCCCCGTCGCCATCCACGCCGACCAGCTCACCCCCACCTGGCGCGTCTACTCCACCGGCT
CCAACGTCTTCCAGACCCGCGCCGGCTGCCTCATCGGCGCCGAGTACGTCAACAACTCCTACGAGTGCGA
CATCCCCATCGGCGCCGGCATCTGCGCCTCCTACCAGACCCAGACCAAGTCCCACCGCCGCGCCCGCTCC
GTCGCCTCCCAGTCCATCATCGCCTACACCATGTCCCTCGGCGCCGAGAACTCCGTCGCCTACTCCAACA
ACTCCATCGCCATCCCCACCAACTTCACCATCTCCGTCACCACCGAGATCCTCCCCGTCTCCATGACCAA
GACCTCCGTCGACTGCACCATGTACATCTGCGGCGACTCCACCGAGTGCTCCAACCTCCTCCTCCAGTAC
GGCTCCTTCTGCACCCAGCTCAAGCGCGCCCTCACCGGCATCGCCGTCGAGCAGGACAAGAACACCCAGG
AGGTCTTCGCCCAGGTCAAGCAGATCTACAAGACCCCCCCCATCAAGTACTTCGGCGGCTTCAACTTCTC
CCAGATCCTCCCCGACCCCTCCAAGCCCTCCAAGCGCTCCTTCATCGAGGACCTCCTCTTCAACAAGGTC
ACCCTCGCCGACGCCGGCTTCATCAAGCAGTACGGCGACTGCCTCGGCGACATCGCCGCCCGCGACCTCA
TCTGCGCCCAGAAGTTCAACGGCCTCACCGTCCTCCCCCCCCTCCTCACCGACGAGATGATCGCCCAGTA
CACCTCCGCCCTCCTCGCCGGCACCATCACCTCCGGCTGGACCTTCGGCGCCGGCGCCGCCCTCCAGATC
CCCTTCGCCATGCAGATGGCCTACCGCTTCAACGGCATCGGCGTCACCCAGAACGTCCTCTACGAGAACC
AGAAGCTCATCGCCAACCAGTTCAACTCCGCCATCGGCAAGATCCAGGACTCCCTCTCCTCCACCGCCTC
CGCCCTCGGCAAGCTCCAGGACGTCGTCAACCACAACGCCCAGGCCCTCAACACCCTCGTCAAGCAGCTC
TCCTCCAAGTTCGGCGCCATCTCCTCCGTCCTCAACGACATCCTGTCCCGCCTCGACAAGGTCGAGGCCG
AGGTCCAGATCGACCGCCTCATCACCGGCCGCCTCCAGTCCCTCCAGACCTACGTCACCCAGCAGCTCAT
CCGCGCCGCCGAGATCCGCGCCTCCGCCAACCTCGCCGCCACCAAGATGTCCGAGTGCGTCCTCGGCCAG
TCCAAGCGCGTCGACTTCTGCGGCAAGGGCTACCACCTCATGTCCTTCCCCCAGTCCGCCCCCCACGGCG
TCGTCTTCCTCCACGTCACCTACGTCCCCGCCCAGGAGAAGAACTTCACCACCGCCCCCGCCATCTGCCA
CGACGGCAAGGCCCACTTCCCCCGCGAGGGCGTCTTCGTCTCCAACGGCACCCACTGGTTCGTCACCCAG
CGCAACTTCTACGAGCCCCAGATCATCACCACCGACAACACCTTCGTCTCCGGCAACTGCGACGTCGTCA
TCGGCATCGTCAACAACACCGTCTACGACCCCCTCCAGCCCGAGCTCGACTCCTTCAAGGAGGAGCTCGA
CAAGTACTTCAAGAACCACACCTCCCCCGACGTCGACCTCGGCGACATCTCCGGCATCAACGCCTCCGTC
GTCAACATCCAGAAGGAGATCGACCGCCTCAACGAGGTCGCCAAGAACCTCAACGAGTCCCTCATCGACC
TCCAGGAGCTCGGCAAGTACGAGCAGTACATCAAGTGGCCCTGGTACATCTGGCTCGGCTTCATCGCCGG
CCTCATCGCCATCGTCATGGTCACCATCATGCTCTGCTGCATGACCTCCTGCTGCTCCTGCCTCAAGGGC
TGCTGCTCCTGCGGCTCCTGCTGCAAGTTCGACGAGGACGACTCCGAGCCCGTCCTCAAGGGCGTCAAGC
TCCACTACACCTAAGCTAGCAGATCTTTTTCCCTCTGCCAAAAATTATGGGGACATCATGAAGCCCCTTG
AGCATCTGACTTCTGGCTAATAAAGGAAATTTATTTTCATTGCAATAGTGTGTTGGAATTTTTTGTGTCT
CTCACTCGGAAGGACATATGGGAGGGCAAATCATTTAAAACATCAGAATGAGTATTTGGTTTAGAGTTTG
GCAACATATGCCCATATGCTGGCTGCCATGAACAAAGGTTGGCTATAAAGAGGTCATCAGTATATGAAAC
AGCCCCCTGCTGTCCATTCCTTATTCCATAGAAAAGCCTTGACTTGAGGTTAGATTTTTTTTATATTTTG
TTTTGTGTTATTTTTTTCTTTAACATCCCTAAAATTTTCCTTACATGTTTTACTAGCCAGATTTTTCCTC
CTCTCCTGACTACTCCCAGTCATAGCTGTCCCTCTTCTCTTATGGAGATCCCTCGACCTGCAGCCCAAGC
TTGGCGTAATCATGGTCATAGCTGTTTCCTGTGTGAAATTGTTATCCGCTCACAATTCCACACAACATAC
GAGCCGGAAGCATAAAGTGTAAAGCCTGGGGTGCCTAATGAGTGAGCTAACTCACATTAATTGCGTTGCG
CTCACTGCCCGCTTTCCAGTCGGGAAACCTGTCGTGCCAGCGGATCCGCATCTCAATTAGTCAGCAACCA
TAGTCCCGCCCCTAACTCCGCCCATCCCGCCCCTAACTCCGCCCAGTTCCGCCCATTCTCCGCCCCATGG
CTGACTAATTTTTTTTATTTATGCAGAGGCCGAGGCCGCCTCGGCCTCTGAGCTATTCCAGAAGTAGTGA
GGAGGCTTTTTTGGAGGCCTAGGCTTTTGCAAAAAGCTAACTTGTTTATTGCAGCTTATAATGGTTACAA
ATAAAGCAATAGCATCACAAATTTCACAAATAAAGCATTTTTTTCACTGCATTCTAGTTGTGGTTTGTCC
AAACTCATCAATGTATCTTATCATGTCTGGATCCGCTGCATTAATGAATCGGCCAACGCGCGGGGAGAGG
CGGTTTGCGTATTGGGCGCTCTTCCGCTTCCTCGCTCACTGACTCGCTGCGCTCGGTCGTTCGGCTGCGG
CGAGCGGTATCAGCTCACTCAAAGGCGGTAATACGGTTATCCACAGAATCAGGGGATAACGCAGGAAAGA
ACATGTGAGCAAAAGGCCAGCAAAAGGCCAGGAACCGTAAAAAGGCCGCGTTGCTGGCGTTTTTCCATAG
GCTCCGCCCCCCTGACGAGCATCACAAAAATCGACGCTCAAGTCAGAGGTGGCGAAACCCGACAGGACTA
TAAAGATACCAGGCGTTTCCCCCTGGAAGCTCCCTCGTGCGCTCTCCTGTTCCGACCCTGCCGCTTACCG
GATACCTGTCCGCCTTTCTCCCTTCGGGAAGCGTGGCGCTTTCTCATAGCTCACGCTGTAGGTATCTCAG
TTCGGTGTAGGTCGTTCGCTCCAAGCTGGGCTGTGTGCACGAACCCCCCGTTCAGCCCGACCGCTGCGCC
TTATCCGGTAACTATCGTCTTGAGTCCAACCCGGTAAGACACGACTTATCGCCACTGGCAGCAGCCACTG
GTAACAGGATTAGCAGAGCGAGGTATGTAGGCGGTGCTACAGAGTTCTTGAAGTGGTGGCCTAACTACGG
CTACACTAGAAGAACAGTATTTGGTATCTGCGCTCTGCTGAAGCCAGTTACCTTCGGAAAAAGAGTTGGT
AGCTCTTGATCCGGCAAACAAACCACCGCTGGTAGCGGTGGTTTTTTTGTTTGCAAGCAGCAGATTACGC
GCAGAAAAAAAGGATCTCAAGAAGATCCTTTGATCTTTTCTACGGGGTCTGACGCTCAGTGGAACGAAAA
CTCACGTTAAGGGATTTTGGTCATGAGATTATCAAAAAGGATCTTCACCTAGATCCTTTTAAATTAAAAA
TGAAGTTTTAAATCAATCTAAAGTATATATGAGTAAACTTGGTCTGACAGTTACCAATGCTTAATCAGTG
AGGCACCTATCTCAGCGATCTGTCTATTTCGTTCATCCATAGTTGCCTGACTCCCCGTCGTGTAGATAAC
TACGATACGGGAGGGCTTACCATCTGGCCCCAGTGCTGCAATGATACCGCGAGACCCACGCTCACCGGCT
CCAGATTTATCAGCAATAAACCAGCCAGCCGGAAGGGCCGAGCGCAGAAGTGGTCCTGCAACTTTATCCG
CCTCCATCCAGTCTATTAATTGTTGCCGGGAAGCTAGAGTAAGTAGTTCGCCAGTTAATAGTTTGCGCAA
CGTTGTTGCCATTGCTACAGGCATCGTGGTGTCACGCTCGTCGTTTGGTATGGCTTCATTCAGCTCCGGT
TCCCAACGATCAAGGCGAGTTACATGATCCCCCATGTTGTGCAAAAAAGCGGTTAGCTCCTTCGGTCCTC
CGATCGTTGTCAGAAGTAAGTTGGCCGCAGTGTTATCACTCATGGTTATGGCAGCACTGCATAATTCTCT
TACTGTCATGCCATCCGTAAGATGCTTTTCTGTGACTGGTGAGTACTCAACCAAGTCATTCTGAGAATAG
TGTATGCGGCGACCGAGTTGCTCTTGCCCGGCGTCAATACGGGATAATACCGCGCCACATAGCAGAACTT
TAAAAGTGCTCATCATTGGAAAACGTTCTTCGGGGCGAAAACTCTCAAGGATCTTACCGCTGTTGAGATC
CAGTTCGATGTAACCCACTCGTGCACCCAACTGATCTTCAGCATCTTTTACTTTCACCAGCGTTTCTGGG
TGAGCAAAAACAGGAAGGCAAAATGCCGCAAAAAAGGGAATAAGGGCGACACGGAAATGTTGAATACTCA
TACTCTTCCTTTTTCAATATTATTGAAGCATTTATCAGGGTTATTGTCTCATGAGCGGATACATATTTGA
ATGTATTTAGAAAAATAAACAAATAGGGGTTCCGCGCACATTTCCCCGAAAAGTGCCACCTGG
Features (pLannotate 1.2.2; 17 found; start..end, strand, type, name):
      4..383     +  enhancer       CMV enhancer: human cytomegalovirus immediate early enhancer
    385..660     +  promoter       chicken β-actin promoter: No description available
    661..1677    +  intron         chimeric intron: chimera between introns from chicken β-actin and rabbit β-globin
   1675..1731    +  CDS            HBB (fragment): HBB_LEPEU - Experimental evidence at protein level: Swiss-Prot protein existence level 1. Involved in oxygen transport from the lung to the various peripheral tissues. From Lepus europaeus (European hare).
   1738..5541    +  CDS            S: SPIKE_SARS2 - Experimental evidence at protein level: Swiss-Prot protein existence level 1. [Spike glycoprotein]: May down-regulate host tetherin (BST2) by lysosomal degradation, thereby counteracting its antiviral activity. From Severe acute respiratory syndrome coronavirus 2 (2019-nCoV) (SARS-CoV-2).
   5619..5674    +  polyA_signal   β-globin poly(A) signal: rabbit β-globin polyadenylation signal (Gil and Proudfoot, 1987)
   6059..6075    -  protein_bind   lac operator: The lac repressor binds to the lac operator to inhibit transcription in E. coli. This inhibition can be relieved by adding lactose or isopropyl-β-D-thiogalactopyranoside (IPTG). lac repressor encoded by lacI
   6083..6113    -  promoter       lac promoter: promoter for the E. coli lac operon
   6128..6149    -  protein_bind   CAP binding site: CAP binding activates transcription in the presence of cAMP. E. coli catabolite activator protein
   6162..6201    -  CDS            lacI (fragment): lac repressor; lacI; The lac repressor binds to the lac operator to inhibit transcription in E. coli. This inhibition can be relieved by adding lactose or isopropyl-β-D-thiogalactopyranoside (IPTG).
   6208..6230    +  promoter       SV40 promoter (fragment): SV40 enhancer and early promoter
   6254..6389    +  rep_origin     SV40 ori: SV40 origin of replication
   6409..6543    +  polyA_signal   SV40 poly(A) signal: SV40 polyadenylation signal
   6545..6599    -  CDS            lacI (fragment): lac repressor; lacI; The lac repressor binds to the lac operator to inhibit transcription in E. coli. This inhibition can be relieved by adding lactose or isopropyl-β-D-thiogalactopyranoside (IPTG).
   6782..7370    -  rep_origin     ori: high-copy-number ColE1/pMB1/pBR322/pUC origin of replication
   7541..8401    -  CDS            AmpR: β-lactamase; bla; confers resistance to ampicillin, carbenicillin, and related antibiotics
   8402..8506    -  promoter       AmpR promoter: bla
