[The description below was written by a language model from this plasmid's Addgene catalogue record and pLannotate feature annotations shown in this document.]
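Description:
pCAGGS SARS-CoV-2 BQ.1.1 Spike is a mammalian expression plasmid built on the pCAGGS backbone that produces the full-length, codon-optimized spike glycoprotein of the SARS-CoV-2 Omicron BQ.1.1 subvariant. It is maintained in E. coli as a high-copy plasmid through a ColE1/pUC-type origin and is selected with ampicillin via the β-lactamase gene and its native promoter. The backbone also carries an SV40 origin of replication, which can support episomal amplification in cells expressing SV40 large T antigen, along with an SV40 poly(A) signal and vestigial lac promoter/operator and lacI fragments that have no evident role in expression of the insert.

The spike coding sequence, about 3.8 kb and cloned between EcoRI and NheI sites that remain intact, sits downstream of the composite CAG regulatory unit: the human CMV immediate-early enhancer, the chicken β-actin promoter and a chimeric chicken β-actin/rabbit β-globin intron, which together drive strong constitutive transcription in a wide range of mammalian cells. A short annotated β-globin fragment just upstream of the insert is residual sequence from this cassette, and transcripts are terminated by the rabbit β-globin polyadenylation signal. The insert carries the BQ.1.1 set of substitutions and deletions, including Δ69-70, R346T, K444T, L452R, N460K, F486V, N501Y, D614G and P681H among many others; no epitope tag or reporter is recorded. The sequenced record is about ten nucleotides longer than the catalogued total size. The associated publication concerns spike recognition and neutralization of Omicron subvariants after mRNA vaccination, consistent with using the plasmid to display spike on transfected cells or on pseudotyped particles, although the record itself states only expression of the protein.
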