Addgene plasmid #193710: pCAGGS SARS-CoV-2 BQ.1.1 Spike
Purpose: Expresses codon-optimized full length SARS-CoV-2 BQ.1.1 Spike
Depositing lab: Marceline Côté. Depositing organization: University of Ottawa. Publication: Spike recognition and neutralization of SARS-CoV-2 Omicron subvariants elicited after the third dose of mRNA vaccine. Tauzin A, Nicolas A, Ding S, Benlarbi M, Medjahed H, Chatterjee D, Dionne K, Gong SY, Gendron-Lepage G, Bo Y, Perreault J, Goyette G, Gokool L, Arlotto P, Morrisseau C, Tremblay C, Martel-Laferriere V, De Serres G, Levade I, Kaufmann DE, Cote M, Bazin R, Finzi A. Cell Rep. 2023 Jan 31;42(1):111998. doi: 10.1016/j.celrep.2023.111998. Epub 2023 Jan 9. PubMed 36656710.
Backbone
  Vector backbone: pCAGGS
  Backbone size w/o insert (bp): 4716
  Total vector size (bp): 8523
  Vector type: Mammalian Expression
Growth in bacteria
  Bacterial resistance: Ampicillin, 100 μg/mL
  Growth temperature: 37°C
  Growth strain: DH5alpha
  Copy number: High Copy
Gene/Insert
  Gene/Insert name: SARS-CoV-2 BQ.1.1 Spike (alt name: SARS CoV-2 Omicron BQ.1.1 S)
  Insert size (bp): 3807
  Mutation: Contains the following mutations: T19I, LPPA24S, Δ69-70, G142D, V213G, G339D, R346T, S371F, S373P, S375F, T376A, D405N, R408S, K417N, N440K, K444T, L452R, N460K, S477N, T478K, E484A, F486V, Q498R, N501Y, Y505H, D614G, H655Y, N679K, P681H, N764K, D796Y, Q954H, N969K
  Entrez Gene: S (a.k.a. GU280_gp02, spike glycoprotein)
  Promoter: chicken β-actin promoter, CMV enhancer
  Cloning method: Restriction Enzyme; 5′ cloning site EcoRI (not destroyed); 3′ cloning site NheI (not destroyed)
  Sequencing primers: 5′ CTCTAGAGCCTCTGCTAACCATGTTC
Terms and licenses: Academic/Nonprofit Terms; Industry Terms
How to cite: pCAGGS SARS-CoV-2 BQ.1.1 Spike was a gift from Marceline Côté (Addgene plasmid # 193710 ; http://n2t.net/addgene:193710 ; RRID:Addgene_193710)
