>Addgene plasmid #193710 | pCAGGS SARS-CoV-2 BQ.1.1 Spike | depositor partial sequence | sequence record 375028 | BQ.1.1 Spike
ATGTTCGTCTTCCTCGTCCTCCTCCCCCTCGTCTCCTCCCAGTGCGTCAACCTCATCACCCGCACCCAGA
GCTACACCAACTCCTTCACCCGCGGCGTCTACTACCCCGACAAGGTCTTCCGCTCCTCCGTCCTCCACTC
CACCCAGGACCTCTTCCTCCCCTTCTTCTCCAACGTCACCTGGTTCCACGCCATCTCCGGCACCAACGGC
ACCAAGCGCTTCGACAACCCCGTCCTCCCCTTCAACGACGGCGTCTACTTCGCCTCCACCGAGAAGTCCA
ACATCATCCGCGGCTGGATCTTCGGCACCACCCTCGACTCCAAGACCCAGTCCCTCCTCATCGTCAACAA
CGCCACCAACGTCGTCATCAAGGTCTGCGAGTTCCAGTTCTGCAACGACCCCTTCCTCGACGTCTACTAC
CACAAGAACAACAAGTCCTGGATGGAGTCCGAGTTCCGCGTCTACTCCTCCGCCAACAACTGCACCTTCG
AGTACGTCTCCCAGCCCTTCCTCATGGACCTCGAGGGCAAGCAGGGCAACTTCAAGAACCTCCGCGAGTT
CGTCTTCAAGAACATCGACGGCTACTTCAAGATCTACTCCAAGCACACCCCCATCAACCTCGGCCGCGAC
CTCCCCCAGGGCTTCTCCGCCCTCGAGCCCCTCGTCGACCTCCCCATCGGCATCAACATCACCCGCTTCC
AGACCCTCCTCGCCCTCCACCGCTCCTACCTCACCCCCGGCGACTCCTCCTCCGGCTGGACCGCCGGCGC
CGCCGCCTACTACGTCGGCTACCTCCAGCCCCGCACCTTCCTCCTCAAGTACAACGAGAACGGCACCATC
ACCGACGCCGTCGACTGCGCCCTCGACCCCCTCTCCGAGACCAAGTGCACCCTCAAGTCCTTCACCGTCG
AGAAGGGCATCTACCAGACCTCCAACTTCCGCGTCCAGCCCACCGAGTCCATCGTCCGCTTCCCCAACAT
CACCAACCTCTGCCCCTTCGACGAGGTCTTCAACGCCACCACCTTCGCCTCCGTCTACGCCTGGAACCGC
AAGCGCATCTCCAACTGCGTCGCCGACTACTCCGTCCTCTACAACTTCGCCCCTTTCTTCGCCTTCAAGT
GCTACGGCGTCTCCCCCACCAAGCTCAACGACCTCTGCTTCACCAACGTCTACGCCGACTCCTTCGTCAT
CCGCGGCAACGAGGTCAGCCAGATCGCCCCCGGCCAGACCGGCAACATCGCCGACTACAACTACAAGCTC
CCCGACGACTTCACCGGCTGCGTCATCGCCTGGAACTCCAACAAGCTCGACTCCACCGTCGGCGGCAACT
ACAACTACAGGTACCGCCTCTTCCGCAAGTCCAAGCTCAAGCCCTTCGAGCGCGACATCTCCACCGAGAT
CTACCAGGCCGGCAACAAACCCTGCAACGGCGTCGCCGGCGTGAACTGCTACTTCCCCCTCCAGTCCTAC
GGCTTCAGGCCCACCTACGGCGTCGGCCACCAGCCCTACCGCGTCGTCGTCCTCTCCTTCGAGCTCCTCC
ACGCCCCCGCCACCGTCTGCGGCCCCAAGAAGTCCACCAACCTCGTCAAGAACAAGTGCGTCAACTTCAA
CTTCAACGGCCTCACCGGCACCGGCGTCCTCACCGAGTCCAACAAGAAGTTCCTCCCCTTCCAGCAGTTC
GGCCGCGACATCGCCGACACCACCGACGCCGTCCGCGACCCCCAGACCCTCGAGATCCTCGACATCACCC
CCTGCTCCTTCGGCGGCGTCTCCGTCATCACCCCCGGCACCAACACCTCCAACCAGGTCGCCGTCCTCTA
CCAGGGTGTCAACTGCACCGAGGTCCCCGTCGCCATCCACGCCGACCAGCTCACCCCCACCTGGCGCGTC
TACTCCACCGGCTCCAACGTCTTCCAGACCCGCGCCGGCTGCCTCATCGGCGCCGAGTACGTCAACAACT
CCTACGAGTGCGACATCCCCATCGGCGCCGGCATCTGCGCCTCCTACCAGACCCAGACCAAGTCCCACCG
CCGCGCCCGCTCCGTCGCCTCCCAGTCCATCATCGCCTACACCATGTCCCTCGGCGCCGAGAACTCCGTC
GCCTACTCCAACAACTCCATCGCCATCCCCACCAACTTCACCATCTCCGTCACCACCGAGATCCTCCCCG
TCTCCATGACCAAGACCTCCGTCGACTGCACCATGTACATCTGCGGCGACTCCACCGAGTGCTCCAACCT
CCTCCTCCAGTACGGCTCCTTCTGCACCCAGCTCAAGCGCGCCCTCACCGGCATCGCCGTCGAGCAGGAC
AAGAACACCCAGGAGGTCTTCGCCCAGGTCAAGCAGATCTACAAGACCCCCCCCATCAAGTACTTCGGCG
GCTTCAACTTCTCCCAGATCCTCCCCGACCCCTCCAAGCCCTCCAAGCGCTCCTTCATCGAGGACCTCCT
CTTCAACAAGGTCACCCTCGCCGACGCCGGCTTCATCAAGCAGTACGGCGACTGCCTCGGCGACATCGCC
GCCCGCGACCTCATCTGCGCCCAGAAGTTCAACGGCCTCACCGTCCTCCCCCCCCTCCTCACCGACGAGA
TGATCGCCCAGTACACCTCCGCCCTCCTCGCCGGCACCATCACCTCCGGCTGGACCTTCGGCGCCGGCGC
CGCCCTCCAGATCCCCTTCGCCATGCAGATGGCCTACCGCTTCAACGGCATCGGCGTCACCCAGAACGTC
CTCTACGAGAACCAGAAGCTCATCGCCAACCAGTTCAACTCCGCCATCGGCAAGATCCAGGACTCCCTCT
CCTCCACCGCCTCCGCCCTCGGCAAGCTCCAGGACGTCGTCAACCACAACGCCCAGGCCCTCAACACCCT
CGTCAAGCAGCTCTCCTCCAAGTTCGGCGCCATCTCCTCCGTCCTCAACGACATCCTGTCCCGCCTCGAC
AAGGTCGAGGCCGAGGTCCAGATCGACCGCCTCATCACCGGCCGCCTCCAGTCCCTCCAGACCTACGTCA
CCCAGCAGCTCATCCGCGCCGCCGAGATCCGCGCCTCCGCCAACCTCGCCGCCACCAAGATGTCCGAGTG
CGTCCTCGGCCAGTCCAAGCGCGTCGACTTCTGCGGCAAGGGCTACCACCTCATGTCCTTCCCCCAGTCC
GCCCCCCACGGCGTCGTCTTCCTCCACGTCACCTACGTCCCCGCCCAGGAGAAGAACTTCACCACCGCCC
CCGCCATCTGCCACGACGGCAAGGCCCACTTCCCCCGCGAGGGCGTCTTCGTCTCCAACGGCACCCACTG
GTTCGTCACCCAGCGCAACTTCTACGAGCCCCAGATCATCACCACCGACAACACCTTCGTCTCCGGCAAC
TGCGACGTCGTCATCGGCATCGTCAACAACACCGTCTACGACCCCCTCCAGCCCGAGCTCGACTCCTTCA
AGGAGGAGCTCGACAAGTACTTCAAGAACCACACCTCCCCCGACGTCGACCTCGGCGACATCTCCGGCAT
CAACGCCTCCGTCGTCAACATCCAGAAGGAGATCGACCGCCTCAACGAGGTCGCCAAGAACCTCAACGAG
TCCCTCATCGACCTCCAGGAGCTCGGCAAGTACGAGCAGTACATCAAGTGGCCCTGGTACATCTGGCTCG
GCTTCATCGCCGGCCTCATCGCCATCGTCATGGTCACCATCATGCTCTGCTGCATGACCTCCTGCTGCTC
CTGCCTCAAGGGCTGCTGCTCCTGCGGCTCCTGCTGCAAGTTCGACGAGGACGACTCCGAGCCCGTCCTC
AAGGGCGTCAAGCTCCACTACACCTAA
